>Addgene plasmid #115355 | pFL-SV40-GNB2 5'-UTR | depositor full sequence | sequence record 217343 | pFL-SV40-GNB2 5'-UTR sequence 4462 bps
AGATCTGCGCAGCACCATGGCCTGAAATAACCTCTGAAAGAGGAACTTGGTTAGGTACCTTCTGAGGCGG
AAAGAACCAGCTGTGGAATGTGTGTCAGTTAGGGTGTGGAAAGTCCCCAGGCTCCCCAGCAGGCAGAAGT
ATGCAAAGCATGCATCTCAATTAGTCAGCAACCAGGTGTGGAAAGTCCCCAGGCTCCCCAGCAGGCAGAA
GTATGCAAAGCATGCATCTCAATTAGTCAGCAACCATAGTCCCGCCCCTAACTCCGCCCATCCCGCCCCT
AACTCCGCCCAGTTCCGCCCATTCTCCGCCCCATGGCTGACTAATTTTTTTTATTTATGCAGAGGCCGAG
GCCGCCTCGGCCTCTGAGCTATTCCAGAAGTAGTGAGGAGGCTTTTTTGGAGGCCTAGGCTTTTGCAAAA
AGCTTACTGGCGGGCGGGATCCCTCCGCTCTGGGGAGGCAGCGCTGGCGGCGGGGCTGGGGCCACTGAGG
AAATCCATCCGCGCCGCCGCCGCCGCCGCCGCCGCCGCCGCCGCCGCCTCCGCCGCGGAGGAAGACAGCG
CCGCCCGCGCACCGCCAGCGACCTCCGCCGCAGAGTCCCACCGCCACAGGCCTCGGGCCAGCGGCCAGGA
GCTGCCTCCCCCAGCCCCCGTCCCGCGGCCCCCAGCCGCCCCCAACCCTGCCCCACGGGCCCGGCGCCAA
GCTTGGCATTCCGGTACTGTTGGTAAAGCCACCATGGAAGACGCCAAAAACATAAAGAAAGGCCCGGCGC
CATTCTATCCGCTGGAAGATGGAACCGCTGGAGAGCAACTGCATAAGGCTATGAAGAGATACGCCCTGGT
TCCTGGAACAATTGCTTTTACAGATGCACATATCGAGGTGGACATCACTTACGCTGAGTACTTCGAAATG
TCCGTTCGGTTGGCAGAAGCTATGAAACGATATGGGCTGAATACAAATCACAGAATCGTCGTATGCAGTG
AAAACTCTCTTCAATTCTTTATGCCGGTGTTGGGCGCGTTATTTATCGGAGTTGCAGTTGCGCCCGCGAA
CGACATTTATAATGAACGTGAATTGCTCAACAGTATGGGCATTTCGCAGCCTACCGTGGTGTTCGTTTCC
AAAAAGGGGTTGCAAAAAATTTTGAACGTGCAAAAAAAGCTCCCAATCATCCAAAAAATTATTATCATGG
ATTCTAAAACGGATTACCAGGGATTTCAGTCGATGTACACGTTCGTCACATCTCATCTACCTCCCGGTTT
TAATGAATACGATTTTGTGCCAGAGTCCTTCGATAGGGACAAGACAATTGCACTGATCATGAACTCCTCT
GGATCTACTGGTCTGCCTAAAGGTGTCGCTCTGCCTCATAGAACTGCCTGCGTGAGATTCTCGCATGCCA
GAGATCCTATTTTTGGCAATCAAATCATTCCGGATACTGCGATTTTAAGTGTTGTTCCATTCCATCACGG
TTTTGGAATGTTTACTACACTCGGATATTTGATATGTGGATTTCGAGTCGTCTTAATGTATAGATTTGAA
GAAGAGCTGTTTCTGAGGAGCCTTCAGGATTACAAGATTCAAAGTGCGCTGCTGGTGCCAACCCTATTCT
CCTTCTTCGCCAAAAGCACTCTGATTGACAAATACGATTTATCTAATTTACACGAAATTGCTTCTGGTGG
CGCTCCCCTCTCTAAGGAAGTCGGGGAAGCGGTTGCCAAGAGGTTCCATCTGCCAGGTATCAGGCAAGGA
TATGGGCTCACTGAGACTACATCAGCTATTCTGATTACACCCGAGGGGGATGATAAACCGGGCGCGGTCG
GTAAAGTTGTTCCATTTTTTGAAGCGAAGGTTGTGGATCTGGATACCGGGAAAACGCTGGGCGTTAATCA
AAGAGGCGAACTGTGTGTGAGAGGTCCTATGATTATGTCCGGTTATGTAAACAATCCGGAAGCGACCAAC
GCCTTGATTGACAAGGATGGATGGCTACATTCTGGAGACATAGCTTACTGGGACGAAGACGAACACTTCT
TCATCGTTGACCGCCTGAAGTCTCTGATTAAGTACAAAGGCTATCAGGTGGCTCCCGCTGAATTGGAATC
CATCTTGCTCCAACACCCCAACATCTTCGACGCAGGTGTCGCAGGTCTTCCCGACGATGACGCCGGTGAA
CTTCCCGCCGCCGTTGTTGTTTTGGAGCACGGAAAGACGATGACGGAAAAAGAGATCGTGGATTACGTCG
CCAGTCAAGTAACAACCGCGAAAAAGTTGCGCGGAGGAGTTGTGTTTGTGGACGAAGTACCGAAAGGTCT
TACCGGAAAACTCGACGCAAGAAAAATCAGAGAGATCCTCATAAAGGCCAAGAAGGGCGGAAAGATCGCC
GTGTAATTCTAGAGCGGCCGCTTCGAGCAGACATGATAAGATACATTGATGAGTTTGGACAAACCACAAC
TAGAATGCAGTGAAAAAAATGCTTTATTTGTGAAATTTGTGATGCTATTGCTTTATTTGTAACCATTATA
AGCTGCAATAAACAAGTTAACAACAACAATTGCATTCATTTTATGTTTCAGGTTCAGGGGGAGGTGTGGG
AGGTTTTTTAAAGCAAGTAAAACCTCTACAAATGTGGTAAAATCGATAAGGATCCAGGTGGCACTTTTCG
GGGAAATGTGCGCGGAACCCCTATTTGTTTATTTTTCTAAATACATTCAAATATGTATCCGCTCATGAGA
CAATAACCCTGATAAATGCTTCAATAATATTGAAAAAGGAAGAGTATGAGTATTCAACATTTCCGTGTCG
CCCTTATTCCCTTTTTTGCGGCATTTTGCCTTCCTGTTTTTGCTCACCCAGAAACGCTGGTGAAAGTAAA
AGATGCTGAAGATCAGTTGGGTGCACGAGTGGGTTACATCGAACTGGATCTCAACAGCGGTAAGATCCTT
GAGAGTTTTCGCCCCGAAGAACGTTTTCCAATGATGAGCACTTTTAAAGTTCTGCTATGTGGCGCGGTAT
TATCCCGTATTGACGCCGGGCAAGAGCAACTCGGTCGCCGCATACACTATTCTCAGAATGACTTGGTTGA
GTACTCACCAGTCACAGAAAAGCATCTTACGGATGGCATGACAGTAAGAGAATTATGCAGTGCTGCCATA
ACCATGAGTGATAACACTGCGGCCAACTTACTTCTGACAACGATCGGAGGACCGAAGGAGCTAACCGCTT
TTTTGCACAACATGGGGGATCATGTAACTCGCCTTGATCGTTGGGAACCGGAGCTGAATGAAGCCATACC
AAACGACGAGCGTGACACCACGATGCCTGTAGCAATGGCAACAACGTTGCGCAAACTATTAACTGGCGAA
CTACTTACTCTAGCTTCCCGGCAACAATTAATAGACTGGATGGAGGCGGATAAAGTTGCAGGACCACTTC
TGCGCTCGGCCCTTCCGGCTGGCTGGTTTATTGCTGATAAATCTGGAGCCGGTGAGCGTGGGTCTCGCGG
TATCATTGCAGCACTGGGGCCAGATGGTAAGCCCTCCCGTATCGTAGTTATCTACACGACGGGGAGTCAG
GCAACTATGGATGAACGAAATAGACAGATCGCTGAGATAGGTGCCTCACTGATTAAGCATTGGTAACTGT
CAGACCAAGTTTACTCATATATACTTTAGATTGATTTAAAACTTCATTTTTAATTTAAAAGGATCTAGGT
GAAGATCCTTTTTGATAATCTCATGACCAAAATCCCTTAACGTGAGTTTTCGTTCCACTGAGCGTCAGAC
CCCGTAGAAAAGATCAAAGGATCTTCTTGAGATCCTTTTTTTCTGCGCGTAATCTGCTGCTTGCAAACAA
AAAAACCACCGCTACCAGCGGTGGTTTGTTTGCCGGATCAAGAGCTACCAACTCTTTTTCCGAAGGTAAC
TGGCTTCAGCAGAGCGCAGATACCAAATACTGTTCTTCTAGTGTAGCCGTAGTTAGGCCACCACTTCAAG
AACTCTGTAGCACCGCCTACATACCTCGCTCTGCTAATCCTGTTACCAGTGGCTGCTGCCAGTGGCGATA
AGTCGTGTCTTACCGGGTTGGACTCAAGACGATAGTTACCGGATAAGGCGCAGCGGTCGGGCTGAACGGG
GGGTTCGTGCACACAGCCCAGCTTGGAGCGAACGACCTACACCGAACTGAGATACCTACAGCGTGAGCTA
TGAGAAAGCGCCACGCTTCCCGAAGGGAGAAAGGCGGACAGGTATCCGGTAAGCGGCAGGGTCGGAACAG
GAGAGCGCACGAGGGAGCTTCCAGGGGGAAACGCCTGGTATCTTTATAGTCCTGTCGGGTTTCGCCACCT
CTGACTTGAGCGTCGATTTTTGTGATGCTCGTCAGGGGGGCGGAGCCTATGGAAAAACGCCAGCAACGCG
GCCTTTTTACGGTTCCTGGCCTTTTGCTGGCCTTTTGCTCACATGGCTCGAC
Features (pLannotate 1.2.2; 9 found; start..end, strand, type, name):
     62..419     +  promoter       SV40 promoter: SV40 enhancer and early promoter
    506..523     -  promoter       chicken β-actin promoter (fragment): contains a 21-bp deletion relative to the standard chicken β-actin promoter
    521..540     -  promoter       chicken β-actin promoter (fragment): contains a 21-bp deletion relative to the standard chicken β-actin promoter
    734..2386    +  CDS            luciferase: firefly luciferase; luc+; enhanced luc+ version of the luciferase gene
   2417..2538    -  polyA_signal   SV40 poly(A) signal: SV40 polyadenylation signal
   2561..2629    -  CDS            large T antigen (fragment): large T antigen from SV40 (simian virus 40)
   2671..2775    +  promoter       AmpR promoter: bla
   2776..3636    +  CDS            AmpR: β-lactamase; bla; confers resistance to ampicillin, carbenicillin, and related antibiotics
   3807..4395    +  rep_origin     ori: high-copy-number ColE1/pMB1/pBR322/pUC origin of replication
