>Addgene plasmid #115355 | pFL-SV40-GNB2 5'-UTR | addgene full sequence | sequence record 223624 | Addgene NGS Result
AGATCTGCGCAGCACCATGGCCTGAAATAACCTCTGAAAGAGGAACTTGGTTAGGTACCTTCTGAGGCGG
AAAGAACCAGCTGTGGAATGTGTGTCAGTTAGGGTGTGGAAAGTCCCCAGGCTCCCCAGCAGGCAGAAGT
ATGCAAAGCATGCATCTCAATTAGTCAGCAACCAGGTGTGGAAAGTCCCCAGGCTCCCCAGCAGGCAGAA
GTATGCAAAGCATGCATCTCAATTAGTCAGCAACCATAGTCCCGCCCCTAACTCCGCCCATCCCGCCCCT
AACTCCGCCCAGTTCCGCCCATTCTCCGCCCCATGGCTGACTAATTTTTTTTATTTATGCAGAGGCCGAG
GCCGCCTCGGCCTCTGAGCTATTCCAGAAGTAGTGAGGAGGCTTTTTTGGAGGCCTAGGCTTTTGCAAAA
AGCTTACTGGCGGGCGGGATCCCTCCGCTCTGGGGAGGCAGCGCTGGCGGCGGGGCTGGGGCCACTGAGG
AAATCCATCCGCGCCGCCGCCGCCGCCGCCGCCGCCGCCGCCGCCTCCGCCGCGGAGGAAGACAGCGCCG
CCCGCGCACCGCCAGCGACCCCCGCCGCAGAGTCCCACCGCCACAGGCCTCGGGCCAGCGGCCAGGAGCT
GCCTCCCCCAGCCCCCGTCCCGCGGCCCCCAGCCGCCCCCAACCCTGCCCCACGGGCCCGGCGCCAAGCT
TGGCATTCCGGTACTGTTGGTAAAGCCACCATGGAAGACGCCAAAAACATAAAGAAAGGCCCGGCGCCAT
TCTATCCGCTGGAAGATGGAACCGCTGGAGAGCAACTGCATAAGGCTATGAAGAGATACGCCCTGGTTCC
TGGAACAATTGCTTTTACAGATGCACATATCGAGGTGGACATCACTTACGCTGAGTACTTCGAAATGTCC
GTTCGGTTGGCAGAAGCTATGAAACGATATGGGCTGAATACAAATCACAGAATCGTCGTATGCAGTGAAA
ACTCTCTTCAATTCTTTATGCCGGTGTTGGGCGCGTTATTTATCGGAGTTGCAGTTGCGCCCGCGAACGA
CATTTATAATGAACGTGAATTGCTCAACAGTATGGGCATTTCGCAGCCTACCGTGGTGTTCGTTTCCAAA
AAGGGGTTGCAAAAAATTTTGAACGTGCAAAAAAAGCTCCCAATCATCCAAAAAATTATTATCATGGATT
CTAAAACGGATTACCAGGGATTTCAGTCGATGTACACGTTCGTCACATCTCATCTACCTCCCGGTTTTAA
TGAATACGATTTTGTGCCAGAGTCCTTCGATAGGGACAAGACAATTGCACTGATCATGAACTCCTCTGGA
TCTACTGGTCTGCCTAAAGGTGTCGCTCTGCCTCATAGAACTGCCTGCGTGAGATTCTCGCATGCCAGAG
ATCCTATTTTTGGCAATCAAATCATTCCGGATACTGCGATTTTAAGTGTTGTTCCATTCCATCACGGTTT
TGGAATGTTTACTACACTCGGATATTTGATATGTGGATTTCGAGTCGTCTTAATGTATAGATTTGAAGAA
GAGCTGTTTCTGAGGAGCCTTCAGGATTACAAGATTCAAAGTGCGCTGCTGGTGCCAACCCTATTCTCCT
TCTTCGCCAAAAGCACTCTGATTGACAAATACGATTTATCTAATTTACACGAAATTGCTTCTGGTGGCGC
TCCCCTCTCTAAGGAAGTCGGGGAAGCGGTTGCCAAGAGGTTCCATCTGCCAGGTATCAGGCAAGGATAT
GGGCTCACTGAGACTACATCAGCTATTCTGATTACACCCGAGGGGGATGATAAACCGGGCGCGGTCGGTA
AAGTTGTTCCATTTTTTGAAGCGAAGGTTGTGGATCTGGATACCGGGAAAACGCTGGGCGTTAATCAAAG
AGGCGAACTGTGTGTGAGAGGTCCTATGATTATGTCCGGTTATGTAAACAATCCGGAAGCGACCAACGCC
TTGATTGACAAGGATGGATGGCTACATTCTGGAGACATAGCTTACTGGGACGAAGACGAACACTTCTTCA
TCGTTGACCGCCTGAAGTCTCTGATTAAGTACAAAGGCTATCAGGTGGCTCCCGCTGAATTGGAATCCAT
CTTGCTCCAACACCCCAACATCTTCGACGCAGGTGTCGCAGGTCTTCCCGACGATGACGCCGGTGAACTT
CCCGCCGCCGTTGTTGTTTTGGAGCACGGAAAGACGATGACGGAAAAAGAGATCGTGGATTACGTCGCCA
GTCAAGTAACAACCGCGAAAAAGTTGCGCGGAGGAGTTGTGTTTGTGGACGAAGTACCGAAAGGTCTTAC
CGGAAAACTCGACGCAAGAAAAATCAGAGAGATCCTCATAAAGGCCAAGAAGGGCGGAAAGATCGCCGTG
TAATTCTAGAGCGGCCGCTTCGAGCAGACATGATAAGATACATTGATGAGTTTGGACAAACCACAACTAG
AATGCAGTGAAAAAAATGCTTTATTTGTGAAATTTGTGATGCTATTGCTTTATTTGTAACCATTATAAGC
TGCAATAAACAAGTTAACAACAACAATTGCATTCATTTTATGTTTCAGGTTCAGGGGGAGGTGTGGGAGG
TTTTTTAAAGCAAGTAAAACCTCTACAAATGTGGTAAAATCGATAAGGATCCAGGTGGCACTTTTCGGGG
AAATGTGCGCGGAACCCCTATTTGTTTATTTTTCTAAATACATTCAAATATGTATCCGCTCATGAGACAA
TAACCCTGATAAATGCTTCAATAATATTGAAAAAGGAAGAGTATGAGTATTCAACATTTCCGTGTCGCCC
TTATTCCCTTTTTTGCGGCATTTTGCCTTCCTGTTTTTGCTCACCCAGAAACGCTGGTGAAAGTAAAAGA
TGCTGAAGATCAGTTGGGTGCACGAGTGGGTTACATCGAACTGGATCTCAACAGCGGTAAGATCCTTGAG
AGTTTTCGCCCCGAAGAACGTTTTCCAATGATGAGCACTTTTAAAGTTCTGCTATGTGGCGCGGTATTAT
CCCGTATTGACGCCGGGCAAGAGCAACTCGGTCGCCGCATACACTATTCTCAGAATGACTTGGTTGAGTA
CTCACCAGTCACAGAAAAGCATCTTACGGATGGCATGACAGTAAGAGAATTATGCAGTGCTGCCATAACC
ATGAGTGATAACACTGCGGCCAACTTACTTCTGACAACGATCGGAGGACCGAAGGAGCTAACCGCTTTTT
TGCACAACATGGGGGATCATGTAACTCGCCTTGATCGTTGGGAACCGGAGCTGAATGAAGCCATACCAAA
CGACGAGCGTGACACCACGATGCCTGTAGCAATGGCAACAACGTTGCGCAAACTATTAACTGGCGAACTA
CTTACTCTAGCTTCCCGGCAACAATTAATAGACTGGATGGAGGCGGATAAAGTTGCAGGACCACTTCTGC
GCTCGGCCCTTCCGGCTGGCTGGTTTATTGCTGATAAATCTGGAGCCGGTGAGCGTGGGTCTCGCGGTAT
CATTGCAGCACTGGGGCCAGATGGTAAGCCCTCCCGTATCGTAGTTATCTACACGACGGGGAGTCAGGCA
ACTATGGATGAACGAAATAGACAGATCGCTGAGATAGGTGCCTCACTGATTAAGCATTGGTAACTGTCAG
ACCAAGTTTACTCATATATACTTTAGATTGATTTAAAACTTCATTTTTAATTTAAAAGGATCTAGGTGAA
GATCCTTTTTGATAATCTCATGACCAAAATCCCTTAACGTGAGTTTTCGTTCCACTGAGCGTCAGACCCC
GTAGAAAAGATCAAAGGATCTTCTTGAGATCCTTTTTTTCTGCGCGTAATCTGCTGCTTGCAAACAAAAA
AACCACCGCTACCAGCGGTGGTTTGTTTGCCGGATCAAGAGCTACCAACTCTTTTTCCGAAGGTAACTGG
CTTCAGCAGAGCGCAGATACCAAATACTGTTCTTCTAGTGTAGCCGTAGTTAGGCCACCACTTCAAGAAC
TCTGTAGCACCGCCTACATACCTCGCTCTGCTAATCCTGTTACCAGTGGCTGCTGCCAGTGGCGATAAGT
CGTGTCTTACCGGGTTGGACTCAAGACGATAGTTACCGGATAAGGCGCAGCGGTCGGGCTGAACGGGGGG
TTCGTGCACACAGCCCAGCTTGGAGCGAACGACCTACACCGAACTGAGATACCTACAGCGTGAGCTATGA
GAAAGCGCCACGCTTCCCGAAGGGAGAAAGGCGGACAGGTATCCGGTAAGCGGCAGGGTCGGAACAGGAG
AGCGCACGAGGGAGCTTCCAGGGGGAAACGCCTGGTATCTTTATAGTCCTGTCGGGTTTCGCCACCTCTG
ACTTGAGCGTCGATTTTTGTGATGCTCGTCAGGGGGGCGGAGCCTATGGAAAAACGCCAGCAACGCGGCC
TTTTTACGGTTCCTGGCCTTTTGCTGGCCTTTTGCTCACATGGCTCGAC
Features (pLannotate 1.2.2; 9 found; start..end, strand, type, name):
     62..419     +  promoter       SV40 promoter: SV40 enhancer and early promoter
    503..520     -  promoter       chicken β-actin promoter (fragment): contains a 21-bp deletion relative to the standard chicken β-actin promoter
    518..537     -  promoter       chicken β-actin promoter (fragment): contains a 21-bp deletion relative to the standard chicken β-actin promoter
    731..2383    +  CDS            luciferase: firefly luciferase; luc+; enhanced luc+ version of the luciferase gene
   2414..2535    -  polyA_signal   SV40 poly(A) signal: SV40 polyadenylation signal
   2558..2626    -  CDS            large T antigen (fragment): large T antigen from SV40 (simian virus 40)
   2668..2772    +  promoter       AmpR promoter: bla
   2773..3633    +  CDS            AmpR: β-lactamase; bla; confers resistance to ampicillin, carbenicillin, and related antibiotics
   3804..4392    +  rep_origin     ori: high-copy-number ColE1/pMB1/pBR322/pUC origin of replication
