[The description below was written by a language model from this plasmid's Addgene catalogue record and pLannotate feature annotations shown in this document.]
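Description:
pFL-SV40-GNB2 5'-UTR is a small (about 4.46 kb) mammalian expression reporter plasmid built on the pFL-SV40 backbone, in which firefly luciferase is translated from an mRNA carrying the 5' untranslated region of human GNB2. It is maintained in E. coli through a high-copy ColE1/pUC-type origin of replication and selected with ampicillin via a β-lactamase gene under its own bla promoter. There is no mammalian selection marker in the annotated features, so the plasmid is suited to transient transfection.

The reporter cassette consists of the SV40 enhancer and early promoter, followed by a roughly 300 bp interval that corresponds to the 273 bp GNB2 5'-UTR insert, then the luc+ firefly luciferase coding sequence and an SV40 polyadenylation signal. The insert itself is not annotated as a named feature. The two very short "chicken β-actin promoter" fragments called on the reverse strand fall within this interval and are most likely chance matches to GC-rich UTR sequence rather than functional promoter elements. The small large T antigen fragment next to the poly(A) signal is likewise probably residual SV40 sequence.

Because transcription is driven by a constitutive viral promoter, differences in luciferase output largely reflect how the GNB2 leader influences translation. The associated work concerns translational control by the RNA helicase DDX3 during inflammation. The depositor notes a GCC deletion and a T-to-C change in the UTR, neither known to affect function. The 3 nt deletion matches the length difference between the depositor sequence and the sequencing result.
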