Addgene plasmid #115355: pFL-SV40-GNB2 5'-UTR
Purpose: firefly luciferase (Fluc) reporter containing the 5’-UTR of GNB2
Depositing lab: Ming-Chih Lai. Depositing organization: Chang Gung University. Publication: DDX3 Participates in Translational Control of Inflammation Induced by Infections and Injuries. Ku YC, Lai MH, Lo CC, Cheng YC, Qiu JT, Tarn WY, Lai MC. Mol Cell Biol. 2018 Dec 11;39(1). pii: MCB.00285-18. doi: 10.1128/MCB.00285-18. Print 2019 Jan 1. PubMed 30373933.
Backbone
  Vector backbone: pFL-SV40
  Total vector size (bp): 4462
  Vector type: Mammalian Expression, Luciferase
Growth in bacteria
  Bacterial resistance: Ampicillin, 100 μg/mL
  Growth temperature: 37°C
  Growth strain: DH5alpha
  Copy number: Unknown
Gene/Insert
  Gene/Insert name: GNB2 5'-UTR
  Species: H. sapiens (human)
  Insert size (bp): 273
  Entrez Gene: GNB2 (a.k.a. HG2C1, SSS4, SSS4; NEDHYDF)
Terms and licenses: Academic/Nonprofit Terms; Industry Terms: Not Available to Industry
Depositor comments: Note: Plasmid contains a GCC deletion and a T to C change in the GNB2 5'UTR. These changes are not known to affect plasmid function.
How to cite: pFL-SV40-GNB2 5'-UTR was a gift from Ming-Chih Lai (Addgene plasmid # 115355 ; http://n2t.net/addgene:115355 ; RRID:Addgene_115355)
