>Addgene plasmid #115355 | pFL-SV40-GNB2 5'-UTR | addgene partial sequence | sequence record 223625 | SV40pro-F 5'-TATTTATGCAGAGGCCGAGG-3'
TCCCTCCGCTCTGGGGAGGCAGCGCTGGCGGCGGGGCTGGGGCCACTGAGGAAATCCATCCGCGCCGCCG
CCGCCGCCGCCGCCGCCGCCGCCGCCTCCGCCGCGGAGGAAGACAGCGCCGCCCGCGCACCGCCAGCGAC
CCCCGCCGCAGAGTCCCACCGCCACAGGCCTCGGGCCAGCGGCCAGGAGCTGCCTCCCCCAGCCCCCGTC
CCGCGGCCCCCAGCCGCCCCCAACCCTGCCCCACGGGCCCGGCGCCAAGCTTGGCATTCCGGTACTGTTG
GTAAAGCCACCATGGAAGACGCCAAAAACATAAAGAAAGGCCCGGCGCCATTCTATCCGCTGGAAGATGG
AACCGCTGGAGAGCAACTGCATAAGGCTATGAAGAGATACGCCCTGGTTCCTGGAACAATTGCTTTTACA
GATGCACATATCGAGGTGGACATCACTTACGCTGAGTACTTCGAAATGTCCGTTCGGTTGGCAGAAGCTA
TGAAACGATATGGGCTGAATACAAATCACAGAATCGTCGTATGCAGTGAAAACTCTCTTCAATTCTTTAT
GCCGGTGTTGGGCGCGTTATTTATCGGAGTTGCAGTTGCGCCCGCGAA
